>Addgene plasmid #182429 | mRuby3 only VLP | addgene full sequence | sequence record 360111 | Addgene NGS Result
AAGCGGCCGCACTAGTAGGACTATTTGCAAAGGGAAGGGATGCTAAGGTAGAGGGTGAACGTTACAGAAA
AGCAGGCTGGGAAGCATATTTGAGAAGATGCGGCCAGCAAAACTAAAAAACTGTATTATAAGTAAATGCA
TGTATACTAAACTCACAAATTAGAGCTTCAATTTAATTATATCAGTTATTACCCGGGAATCTCGGTCGTA
ATGATTTAAATGCATGCAAGCTTGGCGTAATCATGGTCATAGCTGTTTCCTGTGTGAAATTGTTATCCGC
TCACAATTCCACACAACATACGAGCCGGAAGCATAAAGTGTAAAGCCTGGGGTGCCTAATGAGTGAGCTA
ACTCACATTAATTGCGTTGCGCTCACTGCCCGCTTTCCAGTCGGGAAACCTGTCGTGCCAGCTGCATTAA
TGAATCGGCCAACGCGCGGGGAGAGGCGGTTTGCGTATTGGGCGCTCTTCCGCTTCCTCGCTCACTGACT
CGCTGCGCTCGGTCGTTCGGCTGCGGCGAGCGGTATCAGCTCACTCAAAGGCGGTAATACGGTTATCCAC
AGAATCAGGGGATAACGCAGGAAAGAACATGTGAGCAAAAGGCCAGCAAAAGGCCAGGAACCGTAAAAAG
GCCGCGTTGCTGGCGTTTTTCCATAGGCTCCGCCCCCCTGACGAGCATCACAAAAATCGACGCTCAAGTC
AGAGGTGGCGAAACCCGACAGGACTATAAAGATACCAGGCGTTTCCCCCTGGAAGCTCCCTCGTGCGCTC
TCCTGTTCCGACCCTGCCGCTTACCGGATACCTGTCCGCCTTTCTCCCTTCGGGAAGCGTGGCGCTTTCT
CATAGCTCACGCTGTAGGTATCTCAGTTCGGTGTAGGTCGTTCGCTCCAAGCTGGGCTGTGTGCACGAAC
CCCCCGTTCAGCCCGACCGCTGCGCCTTATCCGGTAACTATCGTCTTGAGTCCAACCCGGTAAGACACGA
CTTATCGCCACTGGCAGCAGCCACTGGTAACAGGATTAGCAGAGCGAGGTATGTAGGCGGTGCTACAGAG
TTCTTGAAGTGGTGGCCTAACTACGGCTACACTAGAAGAACAGTATTTGGTATCTGCGCTCTGCTGAAGC
CAGTTACCTTCGGAAAAAGAGTTGGTAGCTCTTGATCCGGCAAACAAACCACCGCTGGTAGCGGTGGTTT
TTTTGTTTGCAAGCAGCAGATTACGCGCAGAAAAAAAGGATCTCAAGAAGATCCTTTGATCTTTTCTACG
GGGTCTGACGCTCAGTGGAACGAAAACTCACGTTAAGGGATTTTGGTCATGAGATTATCAAAAAGGATCT
TCACCTAGATCCTTTTAAATTAAAAATGAAGTTTTAAATCAATCTAAAGTATATATGAGTAAACTTGGTC
TGACAGTTACCAATGCTTAATCAGTGAGGCACCTATCTCAGCGATCTGTCTATTTCGTTCATCCATAGTT
GCCTGACTCCCCGTCGTGTAGATAACTACGATACGGGAGGGCTTACCATCTGGCCCCAGTGCTGCAATGA
TACCGCGAGACCCACGCTCACCGGCTCCAGATTTATCAGCAATAAACCAGCCAGCCGGAAGGGCCGAGCG
CAGAAGTGGTCCTGCAACTTTATCCGCCTCCATCCAGTCTATTAATTGTTGCCGGGAAGCTAGAGTAAGT
AGTTCGCCAGTTAATAGTTTGCGCAACGTTGTTGCCATTGCTACAGGCATCGTGGTGTCACGCTCGTCGT
TTGGTATGGCTTCATTCAGCTCCGGTTCCCAACGATCAAGGCGAGTTACATGATCCCCCATGTTGTGCAA
AAAAGCGGTTAGCTCCTTCGGTCCTCCGATCGTTGTCAGAAGTAAGTTGGCCGCAGTGTTATCACTCATG
GTTATGGCAGCACTGCATAATTCTCTTACTGTCATGCCATCCGTAAGATGCTTTTCTGTGACTGGTGAGT
ACTCAACCAAGTCATTCTGAGAATAGTGTATGCGGCGACCGAGTTGCTCTTGCCCGGCGTCAATACGGGA
TAATACCGCGCCACATAGCAGAACTTTAAAAGTGCTCATCATTGGAAAACGTTCTTCGGGGCGAAAACTC
TCAAGGATCTTACCGCTGTTGAGATCCAGTTCGATGTAACCCACTCGTGCACCCAACTGATCTTCAGCAT
CTTTTACTTTCACCAGCGTTTCTGGGTGAGCAAAAACAGGAAGGCAAAATGCCGCAAAAAAGGGAATAAG
GGCGACACGGAAATGTTGAATACTCATACTCTTCCTTTTTCAATATTATTGAAGCATTTATCAGGGTTAT
TGTCTCATGAGCGGATACATATTTGAATGTATTTAGAAAAATAAACAAATAGGGGTTCCGCGCACATTTC
CCCGAAAAGTGCCACCTGACGTCTAAGAAACCATTATTATCATGACATTAACCTATAAAAATAGGCGTAT
CACGAGGCCCTTTCGTCTCGCGCGTTTCGGTGATGACGGTGAAAACCTCTGACACATGCAGCTCCCGGAG
ACGGTCACAGCTTGTCTGTAAGCGGATGCCGGGAGCAGACAAGCCCGTCAGGGCGCGTCAGCGGGTGTTG
GCGGGTGTCGGGGCTGGCTTAACTATGCGGCATCAGAGCAGATTGTACTGAGAGTGCACCATATGCGGTG
TGAAATACCGCACAGATGCGTAAGGAGAAAATACCGCATCAGGCGCCATTCGCCATTCAGGCTGCGCAAC
TGTTGGGAAGGGCGATCGGTGCGGGCCTCTTCGCTATTACGCCAGCTGGCGAAAGGGGGATGTGCTGCAA
GGCGATTAAGTTGGGTAACGCCAGGGTTTTCCCAGTCACGACGTTGTAAAACGACGGCCAGTGAATTCAT
TTAAATTTTTTTGATTCGGTAATCTCCGAACAGAAGGAAGAACGAAGGAAGGAGCACAGACTTAGATTGG
TATATATACGCATATGTAGTGTTGAAGAAACATGAAATTGCCCAGTATTCTTAACCCAACTGCACAGAAC
AAAAACCTGCAGGAAACGAAGATAAAACATGTCCACAAAATCATATACCAGTAGAGCTGAGACTCATGCA
AGTCCGGTTGCATCGAAACTTTTACGTTTAATGGATGAAAAGAAGACCAATTTGTGTGCTTCTCTTGACG
TTCGTTCGACTGATGAGCTATTGAAACTTGTTGAAACGTTGGGTCCATACATTTGCCTTTTGAAAACACA
CGTTGATATCTTGGATGATTTCAGTTATGAGGGTACTGTCGTTCCATTGAAAGCATTGGCAGAGAAATAC
AAGTTCTTGATATTTGAGGACAGAAAATTCGCCGATATCGGTAACACAGTCAAATTACAATATACATCGG
GCGTTTACCGTATCGCAGAATGGTCTGATATCACCAACGCCCACGGGGTTACTGGTGCTGGTATTGTTGC
TGGCTTGAAACAAGGTGCGCAAGAGGTCACCAAAGAACCAAGGGGATTATTGATGCTTGCTGAATTGTCT
TCCAAGGGTTCTCTAGCACACGGTGAATATACTAAGGGTACCGTTGATATTGCAAAGAGTGATAAAGATT
TCGTTATTGGGTTCATTGCTCAGAACGATATGGGAGGAAGAGAAGAAGGGTTTGATTGGCTAATCATGAC
CCCAGGTGTAGGTTTAGACGACAAAGGCGATGCATTGGGTCAGCAGTACAGAACCGTCGACGAAGTTGTA
AGTGGTGGATCAGATATCATCATTGTTGGCAGAGGACTTTTCGCCAAGGGTAGAGATCCTAAGGTTGAAG
GTGAAAGATACAGAAATGCTGGATGGGAAGCGTACCAAAAGAGAATCAGCGCTCCCCATTAATTATACAG
GAAACTTAATAGAACAAATCACATATTTAATCTAATAGCCACCTGCATTGGCACGGTGCAACACTACTTC
AACTTCATCTTACAAAAAGATCACGTGATCTGTTGTATTGGGATCTCTAGAGTAACAATATCATGAGACC
TTTTATAGAAGTGGCGCCAAAACTAAATGTATTTGAAAATACAAAAAACGCACAGGTTTCTTTATATATG
TATATATATATATATATATATATAAAACTGTACATATACTGTTTAAATTAATCTATTTACTTGTACAGCT
CGTCCATGCCACCACCAAGGTTGCTGTATTTGGCAACTGCCACTTCGCGTTGCACTACGTAGGTTTCATT
GTCACTCTCCTCGATCCTTTCCAGGCGGTGATCAACGGCATGGACACCGGGCATCTTGATGTTCCCGACG
GTCTTTTTTGACCTGTAAGTTGTCACGAAGTTGCAGTGCAGATGGCCACCACCATCAACTTTCAGTGCGA
TGTCAGTGTATCCTCTCAGACCACCATCTGCTGGATACATCATCTCTGTATTAGGCTCCCAACCCTTGGT
CTTCTTCTGCATCACGGGACCATTGGAGGGAAAGTTTACCCCTCTGACCTTGACGTTGTAGACGAGCTCG
CCATCCTCAAGGCTGGTGTCCTGCGTGACGGTGACGACTCCACCATCTTCGTATCTCGTAACTCTTTCCC
AAGTAAAACCCTCAGGAAAGGACTGTTTAAAGAAATCAGGGATGTCGGCCGGGTACTTGATAAAAGTACG
GCTGCCATACATGAACGACGTGGCAAGAATGTCAAAGGCAAATGGCAGGGGTCCTCCCTCGATGACTTTG
ATCCTCATGGTTTGCACTCCCTCGTACGGTCTGCCTTCTCCTTCACCTGTGCATTTGAATTGGTGGCCGT
TGACCGAACCTTCCATGACCACCTTCATACGCATATTTTCCTTGATCAGCTCTTCGCCCTTAGACACCAT
AGAACCGCCGCCACCGGAGCCACCGCCACCAGAACCACCACCACCTGGAGTGATGTCACCATACAAACCC
AAAATCAATGGCAACATCCAATCTGGAGTAACTCTTTGATGAGAAACAACTTGAGCTTGATAAAATTTAA
TAACTTCACCAGATTCATCTTGAATATGAGCAGCTGGAGTTGGACCACCATTACCCATTTTATCGATTTA
TATTGAATTTTCAAAAATTCTTACTTTTTTTTTTGGATGGACGCAAAGAAGTTTAATAATCATATTACAT
GGCAATACCACCATATACATATCCATATCTAATCTTACTTATATGTTGTGGAAATGTAAAGAGCCCCATT
ATCTTAGCCTAAAAAAACCTTCTCTTTGGAACTTTCAGTAATACGCTTAACTGCTCATTGCTATATTGAA
GTACGGATTAGAAGCCGCCGAGCGGGCGACAGCCCTCCGACGGAAGACTCTCCTCCGTGCGTCCTGGTCT
TCACCGGTCGCGTTCCTGAAACGCAGATGTGCCTCGCGCCGCACTGCTCCGAACAATAAAGATTCTACAA
TACTAGCTTTTATGGTTATGAAGAGGAAAAATTGGCAGTAACCTGGCCCCACAAACCTTCAAATCAACGA
ATCAAATTAACAACCATAGGATAATAATGCGATTAGTTTTTTAGCCTTATTTCTGGGGTAATTAATCAGC
GAAGCGATGATTTTTGATCTATTAACAGATATATAAATGCAAAAGCTGCATAACCACTTTAACTAATACT
TTCAACATTTTCGGTTTGTATTACTTCTTATTCAAATGTCATAAAAGTATCAACAAAAAATTGTTAATAT
ACCTCTATACTTTAACGTCAAGGAGAAAAAACTATAGCTAGCAAAATGGCTTCAGGTGTAAGTAAATGCG
AAACCAAATGCACAAAGGCTTGCCCTAGACCAGCTCCAGTTCCTAAGTTATTGATTAAAGGTGGTATGGA
AGTTTTGGATTTGGTTACAGGTCCAGATTCTGTTACTGAAATCGAAGCATTTTTGAACCCAAGAATGGGT
CAACCACCAACACCAGAATCTTTAACTGAAGGTGGTCAATATTACGGTTGGTCAAGAGGTATTAATTTGG
CTACATCTGATACTGAAGATTCACCAGGTAATAATACATTACCAACTTGGTCTATGGCAAAATTGCAATT
ACCAATGTTGAACGAAGATTTGACTTGTGATACTTTGCAAATGTGGGAAGCAGTTTCAGTTAAAACAGAA
GTTGTTGGTTCTGGTTCTTTGTTGGATGTTCATGGTTTTAATAAGCCAACAGATACTGTTAACACAAAGG
GTATTTCTACTCCAGTTGAAGGTTCACAATATCATGTTTTTGCTGTTGGTGGTGAACCATTGGATTTGCA
AGGTTTAGTTACAGATGCAAGAACTAAGTACAAGGAAGAAGGTGTTGTTACTATTAAAACAATCACTAAG
AAAGATATGGTTAATAAGGATCAAGTTTTGAACCCAATTTCAAAGGCTAAATTGGATAAGGATGGCATGT
ACCCAGTTGAAATTTGGCATCCAGATCCAGCTAAAAATGAAAACACAAGATACTTCGGTAATTACACTGG
TGGTACTACAACTCCACCAGTTTTGCAATTCACTAACACTTTGACAACTGTTTTGTTAGATGAAAATGGT
GTTGGTCCATTATGTAAAGGTGAAGGTTTGTACTTATCTTGCGTTGATATTATGGGTTGGAGAGTTACAA
GAAACTACGATGTTCATCATTGGAGAGGTTTGCCAAGATACTTCAAGATTACTTTAAGAAAAAGATGGGT
TAAAAATCCATACCCAATGGCTTCTTTGATTTCTTCTTTGTTTAATAATATGTTACCACAAGTTCAAGGT
CAACCAATGGAAGGTGAAAACACACAAGTTGAAGAAGTTAGAGTTTACGATGGTACTGAACCAGTTCCAG
GTGACCCTGACATGACAAGATATGTAGATAGATTCGGTAAAACTAAAACTGTATTCCCTGGTAATT
Features (pLannotate 1.2.2; 17 found; start..end, strand, type, name):
     17..116     +  CDS            URA3 (fragment): orotidine-5'-phosphate decarboxylase, required for uracil biosynthesis; S. cerevisiae URA3; yeast auxotrophic marker, counterselectable with 5-fluoroorotic acid (5-FOA)
    270..286     -  protein_bind   lac operator: The lac repressor binds to the lac operator to inhibit transcription in E. coli. This inhibition can be relieved by adding lactose or isopropyl-β-D-thiogalactopyranoside (IPTG). lac repressor encoded by lacI
    294..324     -  promoter       lac promoter: promoter for the E. coli lac operon
    339..360     -  protein_bind   CAP binding site: CAP binding activates transcription in the presence of cAMP. E. coli catabolite activator protein
    373..465     -  CDS            lacI (fragment): lac repressor; lacI; The lac repressor binds to the lac operator to inhibit transcription in E. coli. This inhibition can be relieved by adding lactose or isopropyl-β-D-thiogalactopyranoside (IPTG).
    648..1236    -  rep_origin     ori: high-copy-number ColE1/pMB1/pBR322/pUC origin of replication
   1407..2267    -  CDS            AmpR: β-lactamase; bla; confers resistance to ampicillin, carbenicillin, and related antibiotics
   2268..2372    -  promoter       AmpR promoter: bla
   2467..2502    +  CDS            rop (fragment): Rop protein, which maintains plasmids at low copy number; rop
   2604..2703    +  misc_feature   bom (fragment): basis of mobility region from pBR322
   2709..2866    -  CDS            lacZα (fragment): LacZα fragment of β-galactosidase; lacZ fragment
   2873..3036    +  promoter       URA3 promoter (fragment): S. cerevisiae URA3
   3039..3824    +  CDS            URA3: PYRF_YEAST - Experimental evidence at protein level: Swiss-Prot protein existence level 1. From Saccharomyces cerevisiae (strain ATCC 204508 / S288c) (Baker's yeast).
   4120..4830    -  CDS            mRuby3: mRuby3 is a basic (constitutively fluorescent) red fluorescent protein published in 2016, derived from Entacmaea quadricolor. It has low acid sensitivity.
   4876..5028    -  CDS            VP2_POVMA (fragment): Experimental evidence at protein level: Swiss-Prot protein existence level 1. [Isoform VP3]: structural protein that resides within the core of the capsid surrounded by 72 VP1 pentamers. Following virus endocytosis and trafficking to the endoplasmic reticulum, VP2 and VP3 form oligomers and integrate into the endoplasmic reticulum membrane. Heterooligomer VP2-VP3 may create a viroporin for transporting the viral genome across the endoplasmic reticulum membrane to the cytoplasm. Nuclear entry of the viral DNA involves the selective exposure and importin recognition of VP2 or Vp3 nuclear localiz
   5049..5702    +  promoter       GAL1,10 promoter: GAL1 and GAL10 genes of S. cerevisiae; divergent inducible promoter, regulated by Gal4
   5704..6855    +  CDS            VP1_POVMP: Experimental evidence at protein level: Swiss-Prot protein existence level 1. Forms an icosahedral capsid with a T=7 symmetry and a 40 nm diameter. The capsid is composed of 72 pentamers linked to each other by disulfide bonds and associated with VP2 or VP3 proteins. Interacts with terminal alpha(2,3)-linked sialic acids on the cell surface to provide virion attachment to target cell. This attachment induces virion internalization predominantly through caveolin-mediated endocytosis. Once attached, the virion is internalized by caveolin- mediated endocytosis and traffics to the endoplasmic reti
