[The description below was written by a language model from this plasmid's Addgene catalogue record and pLannotate feature annotations shown in this document.]
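Description:
mRuby3 only VLP is a yeast integrating plasmid (YIp) built on the pILGFPB5A backbone for galactose-inducible production of cargo-loaded murine polyomavirus virus-like particles in yeast. It carries no yeast replication origin in the annotated features, consistent with an integrative design. In E. coli it is maintained through a high-copy ColE1/pUC-type origin and an ampicillin resistance gene (β-lactamase). Yeast selection relies on uracil prototrophy. The catalogue entry describes the marker as Kluyveromyces lactis URA3, whereas the automated annotation matched the full-length open reading frame to the S. cerevisiae URA3 protein, probably through homology. A short additional URA3 fragment and remnants of lac, rop, bom and lacZα elements are also annotated and appear to be backbone leftovers.

The payload is arranged around the divergent GAL1,10 promoter, which is regulated by Gal4 and drives two genes in opposite directions. The GAL1 side expresses deltaVP1, a version of the major capsid protein VP1 also listed as deltaNLS VP1, implying removal of its nuclear localisation signal. VP1 forms pentamers that self-assemble into the icosahedral shell. The GAL10 side expresses the red fluorescent protein mRuby3, codon-optimised for E. coli, fused downstream of VP2C, a fragment of the minor capsid protein VP2. In the native virus VP2 associates with VP1 pentamers inside the capsid, so this fragment serves as an anchor to direct mRuby3 into the particle interior.

The associated work concerns synthetic in vivo compartmentalisation of enzymes, and this construct supplies a fluorescent-cargo-only particle for that system. The depositor notes that mRuby3 matures slowly at 30 °C. No terminators are annotated in the feature table.
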