Addgene plasmid #182429: mRuby3 only VLP
Purpose: YIp for expressing Murine polyomavirus deltaVP1 (GAL1 promoter) and mRuby3 tagged with VP2C (GAL10 promoter). mRuby3 was codon-optimised for E. coli. Contains uracil marker (K. lactis URA3).
Depositing lab: Claudia Vickers. Depositing organization: University of Queensland. Publication: Synthetic in vivo compartmentalisation improves metabolic flux and modulates the product profile of promiscuous enzymes. Cheah LC, Liu L, Plan MR, Peng B, Lu Z, Schenk G, Vickers CE, Sainsbury F. bioRxiv 2022.11.24.517869 10.1101/2022.11.24.517869.
Backbone
  Vector backbone: pILGFPB5A
  Vector type: Yeast Expression, Synthetic Biology
  Selectable markers: URA3
Growth in bacteria
  Bacterial resistance: Ampicillin, 100 μg/mL
  Growth temperature: 37°C
  Growth strain: DH5alpha
  Copy number: High Copy
Gene/Insert 1
  Gene/Insert name: VP2C-mRuby3 (alt name: RFP)
  Species: Synthetic
  Insert size (bp): 912
  Promoter: GAL10
  Cloning method: Gibson Cloning
  Sequencing primers: 5′ GTGGTAATGCCATGTAATATGATTATTAAAC; 3′ GCATTGGCACGGTGCAACAC
Gene/Insert 2
  Gene/Insert name: deltaVP1 (alt name: VP1, deltaNLS VP1)
  Species: Synthetic; Murine polyomavirus
  Insert size (bp): 1143
  Promoter: GAL1
  Cloning method: Gibson Cloning
  Sequencing primers: 5′ ACTTCTTATTCAAATGTCATAAAAGTATCAAC; 3′ CCAGCCTGCTTTTCTGTAAC
Terms and licenses: Academic/Nonprofit Terms; Industry Terms: Not Available to Industry
Depositor comments: mRuby3 is slow to mature at 30 degC. Further incubation at 37 degC required after protein purification for complete fluorophore maturation. Please visit https://www.biorxiv.org/content/10.1101/2022.11.24.517869v1 for bioRxiv preprint.
How to cite: mRuby3 only VLP was a gift from Claudia Vickers (Addgene plasmid # 182429 ; http://n2t.net/addgene:182429 ; RRID:Addgene_182429)
